Addgene plasmid #31617: pCS2-SNAP-Smo
Depositing lab: Rajat Rohatgi. Depositing organization: Stanford University. Publication: Lateral transport of Smoothened from the plasma membrane to the membrane of the cilium. Milenkovic L, Scott MP, Rohatgi R. J Cell Biol. 2009 Nov 2. 187(3):365-74. 10.1083/jcb.200907126 PubMed 19948480.
Backbone
  Vector backbone: pCS2+
  Backbone manufacturer: RZPD
  Backbone size w/o insert (bp): 4095
  Vector type: Mammalian Expression, Worm Expression ; Zebrafish, Avian Expression
Growth in bacteria
  Bacterial resistance: Ampicillin, 100 μg/mL
  Growth temperature: 37°C
  Growth strain: DH5alpha
  Copy number: Low Copy
Gene/Insert
  Gene/Insert name: Smo
  Species: M. musculus (mouse)
  Entrez Gene: Smo (a.k.a. E130215L21Rik, Smoh, bnb, smoothened)
  Tag / fusion protein: SNAP (N terminal on insert)
  Cloning method: Restriction Enzyme
  Sequencing primers: 5′ SP6; 3′ M13_puc_Rev
Terms and licenses: Academic/Nonprofit Terms; Industry Terms: Not Available to Industry
Depositor comments: Wild-type mouse Smo was tagged at the N terminus (with the insertion C terminal to the signal sequence) with SNAP.
How to cite: pCS2-SNAP-Smo was a gift from Rajat Rohatgi (Addgene plasmid # 31617 ; http://n2t.net/addgene:31617 ; RRID:Addgene_31617)
