[The description below was written by a language model from this plasmid's Addgene catalogue record.]
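Description:
pCS2-SNAP-Smo is an expression plasmid built on the pCS2+ backbone (about 4.1 kb without insert), a multipurpose vector catalogued here for mammalian expression as well as use in zebrafish, avian and worm systems. It is propagated in E. coli under ampicillin selection and is recorded as low copy. No feature table accompanies the entry, so the promoter and other regulatory elements are not explicitly stated. The pCS2+ backbone generally drives inserts from a CMV-derived enhancer/promoter, carries an SP6 promoter upstream of the cloning site that can be used for in vitro transcription of mRNA, and has an SV40 polyadenylation signal downstream. The listing of SP6 as the 5′ sequencing primer is consistent with that layout.

The insert is wild-type mouse Smoothened (Smo), the seven-pass transmembrane signal transducer of the Hedgehog pathway, fused to a SNAP tag. The tag is described as N-terminal, but it is inserted just C-terminal to the Smo signal sequence, so the signal peptide can still direct membrane insertion. This placement should leave SNAP on the extracellular face of the mature receptor. SNAP is an engineered alkyltransferase domain that reacts covalently with benzylguanine-linked substrates, so the fusion can be labelled with fluorophores or other probes. With cell-impermeable substrates, labelling can be restricted to the protein population present at the cell surface at a chosen time. The associated publication concerns movement of Smoothened from the plasma membrane into the ciliary membrane, which suggests that the construct was used for pulse-type labelling and tracking of surface Smo during its trafficking to the primary cilium.
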