>Addgene plasmid #31617 | pCS2-SNAP-Smo | addgene partial sequence | sequence record 36255 | SP6 5'-ATTTAGGTGACACTATAG-3'
GACCATCGATTCGAATTCACCATGGCCGCTGGCCGCCCCGTGCGTGGGCCCGAGCTGGCGCCCCGGAGGC
TGCTGCAGTTGCTGCTGCTGGTACTGCTGGGGGGCCCGGGCCGGGGGGCGGCCTTGAGCGGGAACGTGAC
CGGGCCTGGGCCTCACAGCGCCAGCGGGAGCTCGAGCATGGACAAAGACTGCGAAATGAAGCGCACCACC
CTGGATAGCCCTCTGGGCAAGCTGGAACTGTCTGGGTGCGAACAGGGCCTGCACGAGATCAAGCTGCTGG
GCAAAGGAACATCTGCCGCCGACGCCGTGGAAGTGCCTGCCCCAGCCGCCGTGCTGGGCGGACCAGAGCC
ACTGATGCAGGCCACCGCCTGGCTCAACGCCTACTTTCACCAGCCTGAGGCCATCGAGGAGTTCCCTGTG
CCAGCCCTGCACCACCCAGTGTTCCAGCAGGAGAGCTTTACCCGCCAGGTGCTGTGGAAACTGCTGAAAG
TGGTGAAGTTCGGAGAGGTCATCAGCTACCAGCAGCTGGCCGCCCTGGCCGGCAATCCCGCCGCCACCGC
CGCCGTGAAAACCGCCCTGAGCGGAAATCCCGTGCCCATTCTGATCCCCTGCCACCGGGTGGTGTCTAGC
TCTGGCGCCGTGGGGGGCTACGAGGGCGGGCTCGCCGTGAAAGAGTGGCTGCTGGCCCACGAGGGCCACA
GACTGGGCAAGCCTGGGCTGGGCAGCTCGAGGAGGAACGTGCCGGTGACCAGCCCTCCGCCGCCGCTGCT
GAGCCACTGCGGCCGGGCCGCCCACTGCGAGCCTTTGCGCTACAACGTGTGCCTGGGCTCGGCGCTGCCC
TACGGAGCCACCACCACGCTGCTGGCTGGGGACTCGGACTCNCAGGANGAANCGCACGGCAAGCTCGTGC
TCTGGTCCGGCCTCCGNAATATCCC
